>Addgene plasmid #68636 | pMpGWB308 | depositor full sequence | sequence record 121615 | pMpGWB308 sequence 14677 bps
TTTCACGCCCTTTTAAATATCCGATTATTCTAATAAACGCTCTTTTCTCTTAGGTTTACCCGCCAATATA
TCCTGTCAAACACTGATAGTTTAAACTGAAGGCGGGAAACGACAATCTGATCCAAGCTCAAGCTGCTCTA
GCATTCGCCATTCAGGCTGCGCAACTGTTGGGAAGGGCGATCGGTGCGGGCCTCTTCGCTATTACGCCAG
CTGGCGAAAGGGGGATGTGCTGCAAGGCGATTAAGTTGGGTAACGCCAGGGTTTTCCCAGTCACGACGTT
GTAAAACGACGGCCAGTGCCAAGCTTGGCCCGGGCAAATGAGTCACACACATTGTTGAGAGACATATCAA
AATAACTCAATTGTAAGGTAAGTTGATAGATTTCCCAGTTAAATGCATTATTTTAACAATATTTGTATCT
CAAATTTTCAAAATCATATCAAATTTGCAGATCTTGATGATGATTCACAACTCTGTCTTCGATTTTTGAT
TGTTAACGGGTATCGATATTTGGGTAACTTAAAAAGAATTTGCTAAAGATCTTAAAAAACAGATTAAAAA
AACCTTTCAAAATAGCTAATCCTTTAAATCCGTTTCACAATATAATGCTCATTGATGATAATCGAAAAGA
TTCCATTTTAAAGTGCATATAAATTGCTTAATTATCTCTTTCTGTCTCGTAATATTTTGTTCTCTCCTAT
TGGATCGGACCCGCATCTTCTCGATCAGTTCACTATACTAATATTTGGTCAACTTCAAGAGAGATTAGAA
CTTCGTTCTCCAAAGTGTAAAGGCCGACAAGCAGAAAAGGAAACTTCAATCAGAAGCCTTCTAGGTTTTC
CCGCGTCCCAAAAAGCGAAGGGAGGACGGGGAGGACGGTGAGGCCAGAAGAAGAAAGCAACAGTAAAATC
TCATGTGATTGCGTGCATGTCATGGATCTATGGGATGCTAGTCCACCGTTTGGAAGTATGTGCAGAAGGA
GAAAGGCGCGGGAGGCCAAAAGCGACTTCGGCCACCTCTCTACTTTCTAGAAAGTTTGCTCGCAGCTTGT
AATAAGCGCGGAAAAGGTACTCGAAAAACCGGAGCAATCGGTGTGGTATCAGCAGTCGGGTTCGCTAAAC
CTACGTCTTCTTATTTTGGAATGTTAAATTGAAAGGGCGTGCCGGCCCTAAGCACGGACGATGTGACAGA
CGGAGGAGTGTGAGCAATTCGGATGACGATGCTGGCCGGCAGTCACGACAAAGAGTCCGAAGGGGCATGG
ACAGGGCAATATATAAATGGAAAAGAGGCTTTGAATATTCCTAACCCTTCGTCGTCGGCCTCCCAACTTG
CCCTCGCATGCTGAATTGGCCGCCTATCTGCGAATGGCCGGCCGCCGACCCTAAGTCGCAATAACTTGAA
CGGAGCCGATGCAAAGTCCTTATCGAACGCTCGTTATTATAAACGGGGCAGACCTAGGTATTTAATTATA
TCAAAACCCTCCGCAATTTCGCTAATCATTCCCTAATTTCTTCTACTTTGGCGTCTAGTGCTGTGGTCGC
GCTTGCTCTCAAAGCTCGCTGGGAGGCAGTGGAGCGTCTGGCTTAAAATCGATCGCCGCAACCCTAGAGT
TCCTTTCACTTCTTTCTCTCTTGCGTGGAGAGCATCGACATCGAAGAGCTGCATCTTGTCTTCTGGTATG
CGCCTTGTGCCCTCGTCTCTGTACGTCGTTACGATTGCTCGATATTGTGATTGTCTAGACCTGAAACCCG
ACTGGAGCTTTTACGTGGTGTCGATTGGGGCCTCGAGCGAGTGATTTTTTAGGTTCGTTTTAGCCAAGTA
CATCCCACTTTGGTCAGTCCTGTTATCTCGGTAAGGTGTTCAGTTCGGTCTCTGGTGCGGAGGTGCCTCG
TAAGTTTCCTGCATGATAGATTTGTCTATCCTTGACTTGAAGAGGAGTCGAAGGTCAGCGAGGTTGGCTG
TGTGCTATGGACGTCGGTGCTCCTTGGTTCCGTGCTTCTATGGGTGTTGCCTCAACAGTATTGATGTGCC
TGCAGAAAGGTTGACTAGAGTTATCAACAAGTTTGTACAAAAAAGCTGAACGAGAAACGTAAAATGATAT
AAATATCAATATATTAAATTAGATTTTGCATAAAAAACAGACTACATAATACTGTAAAACACAACATATC
CAGTCACTATGGCGGCCCCTCGAGGGGCCGCATTAGGCACCCCAGGCTTTACACTTTATGCTTCCGGCTC
GTATAATGTGTGGATTTTGAGTTAGGATCCGGCGAGATTTTCAGGAGCTAAGGAAGCTAAAATGGAGAAA
AAAATCACTGGATATACCACCGTTGATATATCCCAATGGCATCGTAAAGAACATTTTGAGGCATTTCAGT
CAGTTGCTCAATGTACCTATAACCAGACCGTTCAGCTGGATATTACGGCCTTTTTAAAGACCGTAAAGAA
AAATAAGCACAAGTTTTATCCGGCCTTTATTCACATTCTTGCCCGCCTGATGAATGCTCATCCGGAATTC
CGTATGGCAATGAAAGACGGTGAGCTGGTGATATGGGATAGTGTTCACCCTTGTTACACCGTTTTCCATG
AGCAAACTGAAACGTTTTCATCGCTCTGGAGTGAATACCACGACGATTTCCGGCAGTTTCTACACATATA
TTCGCAAGATGTGGCGTGTTACGGTGAAAACCTGGCCTATTTCCCTAAAGGGTTTATTGAGAATATGTTT
TTCGTCTCAGCCAATCCCTGGGTGAGTTTCACCAGTTTTGATTTAAACGTGGCCAATATGGACAACTTCT
TCGCCCCCGTTTTCACCATGGGCAAATATTATACGCAAGGCGACAAGGTGCTGATGCCGCTGGCGATTCA
GGTTCATCATGCCGTCTGTGATGGCTTCCATGTCGGCAGAATGCTTAATGAATTACAACAGTACTGCGAT
GAGTGGCAGGGCGGGGCGTAAAGATCTGGATCCGGCTTACTAAAAGCCAGATAACAGTATGCGTATTTGC
GCGCTGATTTTTGCGGTATAAGAATATATACTGATATGTATACCCGAAGTATGTCAAAAAGAGGTGTGCT
ATGAAGCAGCGTATTACAGTGACAGTTGACAGCGACAGCTATCAGTTGCTCAAGGCATATATGATGTCAA
TATCTCCGGTCTGGTAAGCACAACCATGCAGAATGAAGCCCGTCGTCTGCGTGCCGAACGCTGGAAAGCG
GAAAATCAGGAAGGGATGGCTGAGGTCGCCCGGTTTATTGAAATGAACGGCTCTTTTGCTGACGAGAACA
GGGACTGGTGAAATGCAGTTTAAGGTTTACACCTATAAAAGAGAGAGCCGTTATCGTCTGTTTGTGGATG
TACAGAGTGATATTATTGACACGCCCGGGCGACGGATGGTGATCCCCCTGGCCAGTGCACGTCTGCTGTC
AGATAAAGTCTCCCGTGAACTTTACCCGGTGGTGCATATCGGGGATGAAAGCTGGCGCATGATGACCACC
GATATGGCCAGTGTGCCGGTCTCCGTTATCGGGGAAGAAGTGGCTGATCTCAGCCACCGCGAAAATGACA
TCAAAAACGCCATTAACCTGATGTTCTGGGGAATATAAATGTCAGGCTCCCTTATACACAGCCAGTCTGC
AGGTCGACCATAGTGACTGGATATGTTGTGTTTTACAGTATTATGTAGTCTGTTTTTTATGCAAAATCTA
ATTTAATATATTGATATTTATATCATTTTACGTTTCTCGTTCAGCTTTCTTGTACAAAGTGGTTGATAAC
AGCGCTGGAGGCTCCGGTGGGAGCATGGTGAGCAAGGGCGAGGAGCTGTTCACCGGGGTGGTGCCCATCC
TGGTCGAGCTGGACGGCGACGTAAACGGCCACAAGTTCAGCGTGTCCGGCGAGGGCGAGGGCGATGCCAC
CTACGGCAAGCTGACCCTGAAGTTCATCTGCACCACCGGCAAGCTGCCCGTGCCCTGGCCCACCCTCGTG
ACCACCTTCGGCTACGGCCTGATGTGCTTCGCCCGCTACCCCGACCACATGAAGCAGCACGACTTCTTCA
AGTCCGCCATGCCCGAAGGCTACGTCCAGGAGCGCACCATCTTCTTCAAGGACGACGGCAACTACAAGAC
CCGCGCCGAGGTGAAGTTCGAGGGCGACACCCTGGTGAACCGCATCGAGCTGAAGGGCATCGACTTCAAG
GAGGACGGCAACATCCTGGGGCACAAGCTGGAGTACAACTACAACAGCCACAACGTCTATATCATGGCCG
ACAAGCAGAAGAACGGCATCAAGGTGAACTTCAAGATCCGCCACAACATCGAGGACGGCAGCGTGCAGCT
CGCCGACCACTACCAGCAGAACACCCCCATCGGCGACGGCCCCGTGCTGCTGCCCGACAACCACTACCTG
AGCTACCAGTCCGCCCTGAGCAAAGACCCCAACGAGAAGCGCGATCACATGGTCCTGCTGGAGTTCGTGA
CCGCCGCCGGGATCACTCTCGGCATGGACGAGCTGTACAAGTAAGCTTGCATGCCTGCAGGTCGACTCTA
GAGGATCCCCGGGTACCGAGCTCGAATTTCCCCGATCGTTCAAACATTTGGCAATAAAGTTTCTTAAGAT
TGAATCCTGTTGCCGGTCTTGCGATGATTATCATATAATTTCTGTTGAATTACGTTAAGCATGTAATAAT
TAACATGTAATGCATGACGTTATTTATGAGATGGGTTTTTATGATTAGAGTCCCGCAATTATACATTTAA
TACGCGATAGAAAACAAAATATAGCGCGCAAACTAGGATAAATTATCGCGCGCGGTGTCATCTATGTTAC
TAGATCGGGAATTGGTTCCGGAACCAATTCGTAATCATGGTCATAGCTGTTTCCTGTGTGAAATTGTTAT
CCGCTCACAATTCCACACAACATACGAGCCGGAAGCATAAAGTGTAAAGCCTGGGGTGCCTAATGAGTGA
GCTAACTCACATTAGGCTGAATTAGGCGCGCCTATTTCTGAATTCAACACATTGCGGACGTTTTTAATGT
ACTGAATTAACGCCGAATTAATTCGGGGGATCTGGATTTTAGTACTGGATTTTGGTTTTAGGAATTAGAA
ATTTTATTGATAGAAGTATTTTACAAATACAAATACATACTAAGGGTTTCTTATATGCTCAACACATGAG
CGAAACCCTATAGGAACCCTAAATTCCCTTATCTGGGAACTACTCACACATTATTATGGAGAAACTCGAA
GTTAGTATATAGTCCTTCCATCACCCTCTGTGATAATCTCCTTAAAACTTGCTCCCCCAGGAATCATAGG
CAGAACGTGCTCCTGGTGGGGAACTATCACATCCAGTAAATAAGGACCGGGAGAATCTAGCATAGTTTGA
ATTGCTGCTCTTAGTTCATCCTTCTTCACCACACGCGCATTTGGCACCTTGAAACCGTCTGCAACTGTAC
AGAAGTCGGGGTAGATCTGCTCCTCGTGATCTGGATCACCTAAGTAAGTATGTGCTCTGTTGGCCTTGTA
GAATCTATCCTCCAATTGTACGACCATTCCTAGATGTTGGTTGTTTAAGATCATGATCTTCACGGGTAAC
TTCTCCACAAAAATTGTAGCCAACTCCTGTACGTTCATCACAAAGCTACCATCGCCATCGATGTCGATCA
CAGGAATATCTGGTTGAGTTGCGGCAGCCCCCAAAGCAGAAGGAAGTCCGAATCCCATGGCTCCAAGACC
TCCAGATGTCAACCAACGCCGCGGTTCGTTGTACTTGAACCACTGGGCTGCCCACATTTGATGTTGGCCA
ACACCAGTAGATATGATGGCATTTCCACCAGTGAGTTCGTACAGCGTCTGTATGGCAGATTGAGGAGCAA
TGGCATCCTCGAATACGGGAAACTTCATTGGCCATTTCTGCTTTTGTTCTTCTAGTTCTGCCACCCAGTT
GGAGAAGTCGAAAGTCCTCTTTTGACTCTTCAAGAGGGCATTGATTTCACTTAGCGCAGGTTTCACATCA
GCACACATGGACACATGGGGCTGTTTGTTCTTTCCAATTTCAGCAGGGTCAATATCGATATGAACGATGC
TGGACCTGCTAGCAAAAGTCTCCAGTTTACCAGTCACTCGATCGTCGAAACGCACTCCAAATGCCAACAA
CAGATCTGCTTGGTCCACGGCGTAGTTGGCGTAAACAGTTCCATGCATTCCAAGCATTTTCAAACTTAAT
GGATCAGACTCGGGATACGCTCCCAAACCCATTAAAGTCGATGTGATAGGAATTCCGGTAAGCTCGACAA
ATTCCCTCAACTCTTCGCTGGCGTGATTGCAACCTCCTCCAGAATACACTACAGGCTTCTTAGAACTAGA
AATGAGTCTTATAATCTGCTCGATTAACGTTGGTTCCGGTGGCCGAGGCAGTCGTTGTAAGTAGCCCTTC
AGTTGCATTGGCTGAGACCAATCTGGAATAGCCATTTGCTGTTGCACGTCCTTGGGAATATCTACCAAGA
CTGGGCCCGGCCTACCTGAAGCTGCCAAAAAGAAAGCCTCCCTGATTACGCGAGGGATGTCATCAATGTT
CATAACAAGGTAATTGTGCTTGGTGATCGATCTCGTAACCTCCACAATTGGAGTTTCTTGAAAAGCATCG
GTACCAATCATCCTACTGGATACTTGACCTGTAATGGCCACTAGTGGCACACTGTCCAAGAGGGCATCAG
CGAGCCCGGTAACAAGATTGGTCGCTCCAGGACCGGATGTGGCTATACAAACCCCTACTCGTCCAGACGA
TTTAGCATAACCTTCAGCAGCGAAAATCTCCCCCTGCTCGTGGCGACAGAGAATGTTGCGGATGCTGCTG
GAACGTGTAAGAGCCTGGTGAATCTCCATAGACGCTCCGCCGGGATAAGCGAACACCGTTCTAATCCCTT
CTCGCTCAAGAGCCTCCACCAAAATGTCGGCTCCTTTGCGGGGCTCGTCATCCTTGTAGCGAGACTGAAA
GTCGGACGGGGTTGGTGCAACGAGTGACTTCCCGCTGCTAAGCCGTGGTCCACTCACATCGACTGCAGAC
TGGATCTTCTCGCTAACAGCTTGGGCTTTCACTTCCAGTGAACGCTCAGTCTTCCGAGAGGTGTTGTATG
CATGTCCCCTCAGAGCGGCTCCCGAGAAGAAACCACTCCTCACCTTTAGCTCTTTAGCTCCCTTGCAACA
AGACCTTGCCGATGGCTGCACCTTCTCCAGGCTCGCTATGCTCAAAGGCACAGCTGCGCATCCACTAATT
GACGCCATGCTCGAGAGAGATAGATTTGTAGAGAGAGACTGGTGATTTCAGCGTGTCCTCTCCAAATGAA
ATGAACTTCCTTATATAGAGGAAGGGTCTTGCGAAGGATAGTGGGATTGTGCGTCATCCCTTACGTCAGT
GGAGATATCACATCAATCCACTTGCTTTGAAGACGTGGTTGGAACGTCTTCTTTTTCCACGATGCTCCTC
GTGGGTGGGGGTCCATCTTTGGGACCACTGTCGGCAGAGGCATCTTGAACGATAGCCTTTCCTTTATCGC
AATTATGGCATTTGTAGGTGCCACCTTCCTTTTCTACTGTCCTTTTGATGAAGTGACAGATAGCTGGGCA
ATGGAATCCGAGGAGGTTTCCCGATATTACCCTTTGTTGAAAAGTCTCAATAGCCCTTTGGTCTTCTGAG
ACTGTATCTTTGATATTCTTGGAGTAGACGAGAGTGTCGTGCTCCACCATGTTCACATCAATCCACTTGC
TTTGAAGACGTGGTTGGAACGTCTTCTTTTTCCACGATGCTCCTCGTGGGTGGGGGTCCATCTTTGGGAC
CACTGTCGGCAGAGGCATCTTGAACGATAGCCTTTCCTTTATCGCAATGATGGCATTTGTAGGTGCCACC
TTCCTTTTCTACTGTCCTTTTGATGAAGTGACAGATAGCTGGGCAATGGAATCCGAGGAGGTTTCCCGAT
ATTACCCTTTGTTGAAAAGTCTCAATAGCCCTTTGGTCTTCTGAGACTGTATCTTTGATATTCTTGGAGT
AGACGAGAGTGTCGTGCTCCACCATGTTGGCAAGCTGCTCTAGCCAATACGCAAACCGAATTCAGAAATA
AATTCAGCCTAATTCGGCGTTAATTCAGTACATTAAAAACGTCCGCAATGTGTTATTAAGTTGTCTAAGC
GTCAATTTGTTTACACCACAATATATCCTGCCACCAGCCAGCCAACAGCTCCCCGACCGGCAGCTCGGCA
CAAAATCACCACTCGATACAGGCAGCCCATCAGTCCGGGACGGCGTCAGCGGGAGAGCCGTTGTAAGGCG
GCAGACTTTGCTCATGTTACCGATGCTATTCGGAAGAACGGCAACTAAGCTGCCGGGTTTGAAACACGGA
TGATCTCGCGGAGGGTAGCATGTTGATTGTAACGATGACAGAGCGTTGCTGCCTGTGATCAATTCGGGCA
CGAACCCAGTGGACATAAGCCTGTTCGGTTCGTAAGCTGTAATGCAAGTAGCGTATGCGCTCACGCAACT
GGTCCAGAACCTTGACCGAACGCAGCGGTGGTAACGGCGCAGTGGCGGTTTTCATGGCTTGTTATGACTG
TTTTTTTGGGGTACAGTCTATGCCTCGGGCATCCAAGCAGCAAGCGCGTTACGCCGTGGGTCGATGTTTG
ATGTTATGGAGCAGCAACGATGTTACGCAGCAGGGCAGTCGCCCTAAAACAAAGTTAAACATCATGGGGG
AAGCGGTGATCGCCGAAGTATCGACTCAACTATCAGAGGTAGTTGGCGTCATCGAGCGCCATCTCGAACC
GACGTTGCTGGCCGTACATTTGTACGGCTCCGCAGTGGATGGCGGCCTGAAGCCACACAGTGATATTGAT
TTGCTGGTTACGGTGACCGTAAGGCTTGATGAAACAACGCGGCGAGCTTTGATCAACGACCTTTTGGAAA
CTTCGGCTTCCCCTGGAGAGAGCGAGATTCTCCGCGCTGTAGAAGTCACCATTGTTGTGCACGACGACAT
CATTCCGTGGCGTTATCCAGCTAAGCGCGAACTGCAATTTGGAGAATGGCAGCGCAATGACATTCTTGCA
GGTATCTTCGAGCCAGCCACGATCGACATTGATCTGGCTATCTTGCTGACAAAAGCAAGAGAACATAGCG
TTGCCTTGGTAGGTCCAGCGGCGGAGGAACTCTTTGATCCGGTTCCTGAACAGGATCTATTTGAGGCGCT
AAATGAAACCTTAACGCTATGGAACTCGCCGCCCGACTGGGCTGGCGATGAGCGAAATGTAGTGCTTACG
TTGTCCCGCATTTGGTACAGCGCAGTAACCGGCAAAATCGCGCCGAAGGATGTCGCTGCCGACTGGGCAA
TGGAGCGCCTGCCGGCCCAGTATCAGCCCGTCATACTTGAAGCTAGACAGGCTTATCTTGGACAAGAAGA
AGATCGCTTGGCCTCGCGCGCAGATCAGTTGGAAGAATTTGTCCACTACGTGAAAGGCGAGATCACCAAG
GTAGTCGGCAAATAATGTCTAGCTAGAAATTCGTTCAAGCCGACGCCGCTTCGCGGCGCGGCTTAACTCA
AGCGTTAGATGCACTAAGCACATAATTGCTCACAGCCAAACTATCAGGTCAAGTCTGCTTTTATTATTTT
TAAGCGTGCATAATAAGCCCTACACAAATTGGGAGATATATCATGCATGACCAAAATCCCTTAACGTGAG
TTTTCGTTCCACTGAGCGTCAGACCCCGTAGAAAAGATCAAAGGATCTTCTTGAGATCCTTTTTTTCTGC
GCGTAATCTGCTGCTTGCAAACAAAAAAACCACCGCTACCAGCGGTGGTTTGTTTGCCGGATCAAGAGCT
ACCAACTCTTTTTCCGAAGGTAACTGGCTTCAGCAGAGCGCAGATACCAAATACTGTCCTTCTAGTGTAG
CCGTAGTTAGGCCACCACTTCAAGAACTCTGTAGCACCGCCTACATACCTCGCTCTGCTAATCCTGTTAC
CAGTGGCTGCTGCCAGTGGCGATAAGTCGTGTCTTACCGGGTTGGACTCAAGACGATAGTTACCGGATAA
GGCGCAGCGGTCGGGCTGAACGGGGGGTTCGTGCACACAGCCCAGCTTGGAGCGAACGACCTACACCGAA
CTGAGATACCTACAGCGTGAGCTATGAGAAAGCGCCACGCTTCCCGAAGGGAGAAAGGCGGACAGGTATC
CGGTAAGCGGCAGGGTCGGAACAGGAGAGCGCACGAGGGAGCTTCCAGGGGGAAACGCCTGGTATCTTTA
TAGTCCTGTCGGGTTTCGCCACCTCTGACTTGAGCGTCGATTTTTGTGATGCTCGTCAGGGGGGCGGAGC
CTATGGAAAAACGCCAGCAACGCGGCCTTTTTACGGTTCCTGGCCTTTTGCTGGCCTTTTGCTCACATGT
TCTTTCCTGCGTTATCCCCTGATTCTGTGGATAACCGTATTACCGCCTTTGAGTGAGCTGATACCGCTCG
CCGCAGCCGAACGACCGAGCGCAGCGAGTCAGTGAGCGAGGAAGCGGAAGAGCGCCTGATGCGGTATTTT
CTCCTTACGCATCTGTGCGGTATTTCACACCGCATATGGTGCACTCTCAGTACAATCTGCTCTGATGCCG
CATAGTTAAGCCAGTATACACTCCGCTATCGCTACGTGACTGGGTCATGGCTGCGCCCCGACACCCGCCA
ACACCCGCTGACGCGCCCTGACGGGCTTGTCTGCTCCCGGCATCCGCTTACAGACAAGCTGTGACCGTCT
CCGGGAGCTGCATGTGTCAGAGGTTTTCACCGTCATCACCGAAACGCGCGAGGCAGGGTGCCTTGATGTG
GGCGCCGGCGGTCGAGTGGCGACGGCGCGGCTTGTCCGCGCCCTGGTAGATTGCCTGGCCGTAGGCCAGC
CATTTTTGAGCGGCCAGCGGCCGCGATAGGCCGACGCGAAGCGGCGGGGCGTAGGGAGCGCAGCGACCGA
AGGGTAGGCGCTTTTTGCAGCTCTTCGGCTGTGCGCTGGCCAGACAGTTATGCACAGGCCAGGCGGGTTT
TAAGAGTTTTAATAAGTTTTAAAGAGTTTTAGGCGGAAAAATCGCCTTTTTTCTCTTTTATATCAGTCAC
TTACATGTGTGACCGGTTCCCAATGTACGGCTTTGGGTTCCCAATGTACGGGTTCCGGTTCCCAATGTAC
GGCTTTGGGTTCCCAATGTACGTGCTATCCACAGGAAAGAGACCTTTTCGACCTTTTTCCCCTGCTAGGG
CAATTTGCCCTAGCATCTGCTCCGTACATTAGGAACCGGCGGATGCTTCGCCCTCGATCAGGTTGCGGTA
GCGCATGACTAGGATCGGGCCAGCCTGCCCCGCCTCCTCCTTCAAATCGTACTCCGGCAGGTCATTTGAC
CCGATCAGCTTGCGCACGGTGAAACAGAACTTCTTGAACTCTCCGGCGCTGCCACTGCGTTCGTAGATCG
TCTTGAACAACCATCTGGCTTCTGCCTTGCCTGCGGCGCGGCGTGCCAGGCGGTAGAGAAAACGGCCGAT
GCCGGGATCGATCAAAAAGTAATCGGGGTGAACCGTCAGCACGTCCGGGTTCTTGCCTTCTGTGATCTCG
CGGTACATCCAATCAGCTAGCTCGATCTCGATGTACTCCGGCCGCCCGGTTTCGCTCTTTACGATCTTGT
AGCGGCTAATCAAGGCTTCACCCTCGGATACCGTCACCAGGCGGCCGTTCTTGGCCTTCTTCGTACGCTG
CATGGCAACGTGCGTGGTGTTTAACCGAATGCAGGTTTCTACCAGGTCGTCTTTCTGCTTTCCGCCATCG
GCTCGCCGGCAGAACTTGAGTACGTCCGCAACGTGTGGACGGAACACGCGGCCGGGCTTGTCTCCCTTCC
CTTCCCGGTATCGGTTCATGGATTCGGTTAGATGGGAAACCGCCATCAGTACCAGGTCGTAATCCCACAC
ACTGGCCATGCCGGCCGGCCCTGCGGAAACCTCTACGTGCCCGTCTGGAAGCTCGTAGCGGATCACCTCG
CCAGCTCGTCGGTCACGCTTCGACAGACGGAAAACGGCCACGTCCATGATGCTGCGACTATCGCGGGTGC
CCACGTCATAGAGCATCGGAACGAAAAAATCTGGTTGCTCGTCGCCCTTGGGCGGCTTCCTAATCGACGG
CGCACCGGCTGCCGGCGGTTGCCGGGATTCTTTGCGGATTCGATCAGCGGCCGCTTGCCACGATTCACCG
GGGCGTGCTTCTGCCTCGATGCGTTGCCGCTGGGCGGCCTGCGCGGCCTTCAACTTCTCCACCAGGTCAT
CACCCAGCGCCGCGCCGATTTGTACCGGGCCGGATGGTTTGCGACCGCTCACGCCGATTCCTCGGGCTTG
GGGGTTCCAGTGCCATTGCAGGGCCGGCAGACAACCCAGCCGCTTACGCCTGGCCAACCGCCCGTTCCTC
CACACATGGGGCATTCCACGGCGTCGGTGCCTGGTTGTTCTTGATTTTCCATGCCGCCTCCTTTAGCCGC
TAAAATTCATCTACTCATTTATTCATTTGCTCATTTACTCTGGTAGCTGCGCGATGTATTCAGATAGCAG
CTCGGTAATGGTCTTGCCTTGGCGTACCGCGTACATCTTCAGCTTGGTGTGATCCTCCGCCGGCAACTGA
AAGTTGACCCGCTTCATGGCTGGCGTGTCTGCCAGGCTGGCCAACGTTGCAGCCTTGCTGCTGCGTGCGC
TCGGACGGCCGGCACTTAGCGTGTTTGTGCTTTTGCTCATTTTCTCTTTACCTCATTAACTCAAATGAGT
TTTGATTTAATTTCAGCGGCCAGCGCCTGGACCTCGCGGGCAGCGTCGCCCTCGGGTTCTGATTCAAGAA
CGGTTGTGCCGGCGGCGGCAGTGCCTGGGTAGCTCACGCGCTGCGTGATACGGGACTCAAGAATGGGCAG
CTCGTACCCGGCCAGCGCCTCGGCAACCTCACCGCCGATGCGCGTGCCTTTGATCGCCCGCGACACGACA
AAGGCCGCTTGTAGCCTTCCATCCGTGACCTCAATGCGCTGCTTAACCAGCTCCACCAGGTCGGCGGTGG
CCCATATGTCGTAAGGGCTTGGCTGCACCGGAATCAGCACGAAGTCGGCTGCCTTGATCGCGGACACAGC
CAAGTCCGCCGCCTGGGGCGCTCCGTCGATCACTACGAAGTCGCGCCGGCCGATGGCCTTCACGTCGCGG
TCAATCGTCGGGCGGTCGATGCCGACAACGGTTAGCGGTTGATCTTCCCGCACGGCCGCCCAATCGCGGG
CACTGCCCTGGGGATCGGAATCGACTAACAGAACATCGGCCCCGGCGAGTTGCAGGGCGCGGGCTAGATG
GGTTGCGATGGTCGTCTTGCCTGACCCGCCTTTCTGGTTAAGTACAGCGATAACCTTCATGCGTTCCCCT
TGCGTATTTGTTTATTTACTCATCGCATCATATACGCAGCGACCGCATGACGCAAGCTGTTTTACTCAAA
TACACATCACCTTTTTAGACGGCGGCGCTCGGTTTCTTCAGCGGCCAAGCTGGCCGGCCAGGCCGCCAGC
TTGGCATCAGACAAACCGGCCAGGATTTCATGCAGCCGCACGGTTGAGACGTGCGCGGGCGGCTCGAACA
CGTACCCGGCCGCGATCATCTCCGCCTCGATCTCTTCGGTAATGAAAAACGGTTCGTCCTGGCCGTCCTG
GTGCGGTTTCATGCTTGTTCCTCTTGGCGTTCATTCTCGGCGGCCGCCAGGGCGTCGGCCTCGGTCAATG
CGTCCTCACGGAAGGCACCGCGCCGCCTGGCCTCGGTGGGCGTCACTTCCTCGCTGCGCTCAAGTGCGCG
GTACAGGGTCGAGCGATGCACGCCAAGCAGTGCAGCCGCCTCTTTCACGGTGCGGCCTTCCTGGTCGATC
AGCTCGCGGGCGTGCGCGATCTGTGCCGGGGTGAGGGTAGGGCGGGGGCCAAACTTCACGCCTCGGGCCT
TGGCGGCCTCGCGCCCGCTCCGGGTGCGGTCGATGATTAGGGAACGCTCGAACTCGGCAATGCCGGCGAA
CACGGTCAACACCATGCGGCCGGCCGGCGTGGTGGTGTCGGCCCACGGCTCTGCCAGGCTACGCAGGCCC
GCGCCGGCCTCCTGGATGCGCTCGGCAATGTCCAGTAGGTCGCGGGTGCTGCGGGCCAGGCGGTCTAGCC
TGGTCACTGTCACAACGTCGCCAGGGCGTAGGTGGTCAAGCATCCTGGCCAGCTCCGGGCGGTCGCGCCT
GGTGCCGGTGATCTTCTCGGAAAACAGCTTGGTGCAGCCGGCCGCGTGCAGTTCGGCCCGTTGGTTGGTC
AAGTCCTGGTCGTCGGTGCTGACGCGGGCATAGCCCAGCAGGCCAGCGGCGGCGCTCTTGTTCATGGCGT
AATGTCTCCGGTTCTAGTCGCAAGTATTCTACTTTATGCGACTAAAACACGCGACAAGAAAACGCCAGGA
AAAGGGCAGGGCGGCAGCCTGTCGCGTAACTTAGGACTTGTGCGACATGTCGTTTTCAGAAGACGGCTGC
ACTGAACGTCAGAAGCCGACTGCACTATAGCAGCGGAGGGGTTGGATCAAAGTACTTTGATCCCGAGGGG
AACCCTGTGGTTGGCATGCACATACAAATGGACGAACGGATAAACCT
Features (pLannotate 1.2.2; 29 found; start..end, strand, type, name):
     54..78      -  misc_feature   RB T-DNA repeat: right border repeat from nopaline C58 T-DNA
    144..298     -  CDS            lacZα (fragment): LacZα fragment of β-galactosidase; lacZ fragment
   2057..2181    +  protein_bind   attR1: mutant version of attR; recombination site for the Gateway® LR reaction LR Clonase™
   2218..2248    +  promoter       lac UV5 promoter: E. coli lac promoter with an "up" mutation
   2273..2301    +  promoter       cat promoter (fragment): promoter of the E. coli cat gene encoding chloramphenicol acetyltransferase
   2302..2961    +  CDS            CmR: chloramphenicol acetyltransferase; cat; confers resistance to chloramphenicol
   3140..3298    +  CDS            ccdA (fragment): CCDA_ECO57 - Also known as H, letA. Experimental evidence at protein level: Swiss-Prot protein existence level 1. Antitoxin component of a type II toxin-antitoxin (TA) system which inhibits the post-segregational killing (PSK) of plasmid-free cells, also referred to as a plasmid addiction system. Binds to and blocks the activity of CcdB; will also remove bound CcdB protein from the CcdB-GyrA complex by forming a CcdA-CcdB complex, a process termed rejuvenation. Functions as a transcriptional corepressor for the ccdAB operon, repression also requires CcdB (By similarity). From Escherichia coli
   3303..3605    +  CDS            ccdB: CCDB_ECOLI - Also known as G, letB, letD. Experimental evidence at protein level: Swiss-Prot protein existence level 1. Toxic component of a type II toxin-antitoxin (TA) system, functioning in plasmid maintainence. Responsible for the post- segregational killing (PSK) of plasmid-free cells, also referred to as a plasmid addiction system. Half-life of over 2 hours. Cell killing by CcdB is accompanied by filamentation, defects in chromosome and plasmid segregation, defects in cell division, formation of anucleate cells, decreased DNA synthesis and plasmid loss. Interferes with the activity of DN
   3649..3773    -  protein_bind   attR2: mutant version of attR; recombination site for the Gateway® LR reaction LR Clonase™
   3805..4521    +  CDS            Citrine: Citrine is a basic (constitutively fluorescent) yellow fluorescent protein published in 2001, derived from Aequorea victoria. It has moderate acid sensitivity.
   4523..4578    -  misc_feature   MCS: pUC18/19 multiple cloning site
   4584..4836    +  terminator     NOS terminator: nopaline synthase terminator and poly(A) signal
   4892..4914    -  protein_bind   lac operator (fragment): The lac repressor binds to the lac operator to inhibit transcription in E. coli. This inhibition can be relieved by adding lactose or isopropyl-β-D-thiogalactopyranoside (IPTG). lac repressor encoded by lacI
   4918..4948    -  promoter       lac promoter: promoter for the E. coli lac operon
   4963..4984    -  protein_bind   CAP binding site: CAP binding activates transcription in the presence of cAMP. E. coli catabolite activator protein
   5069..5244    -  polyA_signal   CaMV poly(A) signal: cauliflower mosaic virus polyadenylation signal
   5255..7000    -  CDS            ALS SURB (fragment): ILVB2_TOBAC - Experimental evidence at protein level: Swiss-Prot protein existence level 1. From Nicotiana tabacum (Common tobacco).
   7328..8004    -  promoter       CaMV 35S promoter (enhanced): cauliflower mosaic virus 35S promoter with a duplicated enhancer region
   8199..8223    -  misc_feature   LB T-DNA repeat: left border repeat from nopaline C58 T-DNA
   8482..8505    +  promoter       Pc promoter (fragment): intI1 (promoter lies within the coding sequence); class 1 integron promoter
   8681..8737    +  CDS            GmR (fragment): gentamycin acetyltransferase; aacC1; confers resistance to gentamycin
   8748..9535    +  CDS            SmR (fragment): aminoglycoside adenylyltransferase (Murphy, 1985); aadA; confers resistance to spectinomycin and streptomycin
   9781..10369   +  rep_origin     ori: high-copy-number ColE1/pMB1/pBR322/pUC origin of replication
  10555..10695   -  misc_feature   bom: basis of mobility region from pBR322
  10797..10836   -  CDS            rop (fragment): Rop protein, which maintains plasmids at low copy number; rop
  11039..11233   -  rep_origin     pVS1 oriV: origin of replication for the Pseudomonas plasmid pVS1 (Heeb et al., 2000)
  11299..12372   -  CDS            pVS1 RepA: replication protein from the Pseudomonas plasmid pVS1 (Heeb et al., 2000)
  12801..13430   -  CDS            pVS1 StaA: stability protein from the Pseudomonas plasmid pVS1 (Heeb et al., 2000)
  13990..14391   -  CDS            Y4CG_SINFN (fragment): Protein inferred from homology: Swiss-Prot protein existence level 3. From Sinorhizobium fredii (strain NBRC 101917 / NGR234).
