[The description below was written by a language model from this plasmid's Addgene catalogue record and pLannotate feature annotations shown in this document.]
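Description:
pMpGWB308 is an empty Gateway destination binary vector for Agrobacterium-mediated plant transformation, built on the pMpGWB300 backbone and designed mainly for the liverwort Marchantia polymorpha, although the record says it is also usable in other plants. It carries a high-copy ColE1/pUC-type origin with a pBR322 bom site for propagation in E. coli. The pVS1 oriV, RepA and StaA functions allow replication and stable maintenance in Agrobacterium. An aadA gene in the backbone provides spectinomycin selection in bacteria. The unrecombined Gateway cassette additionally confers chloramphenicol resistance and contains the ccdB toxin gene, which is why the vector is propagated in the ccdB-tolerant strain DB3.1.

Two units lie between the nopaline-type right and left T-DNA borders. The first is the expression cassette. According to the catalogue entry, the MpEF1alpha promoter sits upstream of the attR1–CmR–ccdB–attR2 cassette, but the automated feature table does not annotate this promoter and shows only an unannotated stretch before attR1. Citrine, a yellow fluorescent protein, follows attR2, and a NOS terminator follows Citrine. An LR reaction with an entry clone replaces the CmR/ccdB cassette with the gene of interest. If that gene lacks a stop codon and is in frame, it is expressed as a C-terminal Citrine fusion from the MpEF1alpha promoter. The second unit is the plant selection marker. It is an acetolactate synthase coding sequence, annotated by similarity to tobacco SURB, driven by an enhanced CaMV 35S promoter and ended by the CaMV poly(A) signal. This corresponds to the chlorsulfuron selection listed in the record. The vector is typically used to generate transgenic plants that express fluorescently tagged proteins, for example for localisation studies.
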