Addgene plasmid #68636: pMpGWB308
Purpose: (Empty Backbone) Gateway binary vector designed for transgenic research with Marchantia polymorpha as well as other plants
Depositing lab: Takayuki Kohchi. Depositing organization: Kyoto University, Graduate School of Biostudies. Publication: Development of Gateway Binary Vector Series with Four Different Selection Markers for the Liverwort Marchantia polymorpha. Ishizaki K, Nishihama R, Ueda M, Inoue K, Ishida S, Nishimura Y, Shikanai T, Kohchi T. PLoS One. 2015 Sep 25;10(9):e0138876. doi: 10.1371/journal.pone.0138876. eCollection 2015. PONE-D-15-25288 PubMed 26406247.
Backbone
  Vector backbone: pMpGWB300
  Backbone manufacturer: Kohchi Lab., Kyoto University
  Backbone size (bp): 10455
  Modifications to backbone: MpEF1alpha promoter and Citrine coding sequence are cloned upstream and downstream of the Gateway cassette, respectively.
  Vector type: Plant Expression
  Promoter: MpEF1alpha promoter
  Selectable markers: Chlorsulfuron
  Tag / fusion protein: Citrine (C terminal on insert)
Growth in bacteria
  Bacterial resistance: Chloramphenicol and Spectinomycin, 25 & 50 μg/mL
  Growth temperature: 37°C
  Growth strain: DB3.1
  Copy number: High Copy
Gene/Insert
  Cloning method: Gateway Cloning
Resource information
  A portion of this plasmid was derived from a plasmid made by: The Gateway cassette was provided by Tsuyoshi Nakagawa at Shimane University, Japan.
Terms and licenses: Academic/Nonprofit Terms; Industry Terms: Not Available to Industry
How to cite: pMpGWB308 was a gift from Takayuki Kohchi (Addgene plasmid # 68636 ; http://n2t.net/addgene:68636 ; RRID:Addgene_68636)
