>Addgene plasmid #68636 | pMpGWB308 | addgene partial sequence | sequence record 128305 | ccdB-Fwd 5'-GCATGATGACCACCGATATG-3'
AGTGGCTGATCTCAGCCACCGCGAAAATGACATCAAAAACGCCATTAACCTGATGTTCTGGGGAATATAA
ATGTCAGGCATGAGATTATCAAAAAGGATCTTCACCTAGATCCTTTTCACGTAGAAAGCCAGTCCGCAGA
AACGGTGCTGACCCCGGATGAATGTCAGCTACTGGGCTATCTGGACAAGGGAAAACGCAAGCGCAAAGAG
AAAGCAGGTAGCTTGCAGTGGGCTTACATGGCGATAGCTAGACTGGGCGGTTTTATGGACAGCAAGCGAA
CCGGAATTGCCAGCTGGGGCGCCCTCTGGTAAGGTTGGGAAGCCCTGCAAAGTAAACTGGATGGCTTTCT
TGCCGCCAAGGATCTGATGGCGCAGGGGATCAAGCTCTGATCAAGAGACAGGATGAGGATCGTTTCGCAT
GATTGAACAAGATGGATTGCACGCAGGTTCTCCGGCCGCTTGGGTGGAGAGGCTATTCGGCTATGACTGG
GCACAACAGACAATCGGCTGCTCTGATGCCGCCGTGTTCCGGCTGTCAGCGCAGGGGCGCCCGGTTCTTT
TTGTCAAGACCGACCTGTCCGGTGCCCTGAATGAACTGCAAGACGAGGCAGCGCGGCTATCGTGGCTGGC
CACGACGGGCGTTCCTTGCGCAGCTGTGCTCGACGTTGTCACTGAAGCGGGAAGGGACTGGCTGCTATTG
GGCGAAGTGCCGGGGCAGGATCTCCTGTCATCTCACCTTGCTCCTGCCGAGAAAGTATCCATCATGGCTG
ATGCAATGCGGCGGCTGCATACGCTTGATCCGGCTACCTGCCCATTCGACCACCAAGCGAAACATCGCAT
CGAGCGAGCACGTACTCGGATGGAAGCCGGTCTTGTCGATCAGGATGATCTGGACGAAGAGCATCAGGG
