>Addgene plasmid #68636 | pMpGWB308 | addgene partial sequence | sequence record 152530 | CAT-R 5'-GCAACTGACTGAAATGCCTC-3'
TATCAACGGTGGTATATCCAGTGATTTTTTTCTCCATTTTAGCTTCCTTAGCTCCTGAAAATCTCGACGG
ATCCTAACTCAAAATCCACACATTATACGAGCCGGAAGCATAAAGTGTAAAGCCTGGGGTGCCTAATGCG
GCCCCTCGAGGGGCCGCCATAGTGACTGGATATGTTGTGTTTTACAGTATTATGTAGTCTGTTTTTTATG
CAAAATCTAATTTAATATATTGATATTTATATCATTTTACGTTTCTCGTTCAGCTTTTTTGTACAAACTT
GTTGATAACTCTAGTCAACCTTTCTGCAGGCACATCAATACTGTTGAGGCAACACCCATAGAAGCACGGA
ACCAAGGAGCACCGACGTCCATAGCACACAGCCAACCTCGCTGACCTTCGACTCCTCTTCAAGTCAAGGA
TAGACAAATCTATCATGCAGGAAACTTACGAGGCACCTCCGCACCAGAGACCGAACTGAACACCTTACCG
AGATAACAGGACTGACCAAAGTGGGATGTACTTGGCTAAAACGAACCTAAAAAATCACTCGCTCGAGGCC
CCAATCGACACCACGTAAAAGCTCCAGTCGGGTTTCAGGTCTAGACAATCACAATATCGAGCAATCGTAA
CGACGTACAGAGACGAGGGCACAAGGCGCATACCAGAAGACAAGATGCAGCTCTTCGATGTCGATGCTCT
CCACGCAAGAGAGAAAGAAGTGAAAGGAACTCTAGGGTTGCGGCGATCGATTTTAAGCCAGACGCTCCAC
TGCCTCCCAGCGAGCTTTGAGAGCAAGCGCGACCACAGCACTAG
