>Addgene plasmid #68636 | pMpGWB308 | addgene partial sequence | sequence record 152531 | ccdB-Fwd 5'-GCATGATGACCACCGATATG-3'
GTGGCTGATCTCAGCCACCGCGAAAATGACATCAAAAACGCCATTAACCTGATGTTCTGGGGAATATAAA
TGTCAGGCTCCCTTATACACAGCCAGTCTGCAGGTCGACCATAGTGACTGGATATGTTGTGTTTTACAGT
ATTATGTAGTCTGTTTTTTATGCAAAATCTAATTTAATATATTGATATTTATATCATTTTACGTTTCTCG
TTCAGCTTTCTTGTACAAAGTGGTTGATAACAGCGCTGGAGGCTCCGGTGGGAGCATGGTGAGCAAGGGC
GAGGAGCTGTTCACCGGGGTGGTGCCCATCCTGGTCGAGCTGGACGGCGACGTAAACGGCCACAAGTTCA
GCGTGTCCGGCGAGGGCGAGGGCGATGCCACCTACGGCAAGCTGACCCTGAAGTTCATCTGCACCACCGG
CAAGCTGCCCGTGCCCTGGCCCACCCTCGTGACCACCTTCGGCTACGGCCTGATGTGCTTCGCCCGCTAC
CCCGACCACATGAAGCAGCACGACTTCTTCAAGTCCGCCATGCCCGAAGGCTACGTCCAGGAGCGCACCA
TCTTCTTCAAGGACGACGGCAACTACAAGACCCGCGCCGAGGTGAAGTTCGAGGGCGACACCCTGGTGAA
CCGCATCGAGCTGAAGGGCATCGACTTCAAGGAGGACGGCAACATCCTGGGGCACAAGCTGGAGTACAAC
TACAACAGCCACAACGTCTATATCATG
